Addgene plasmid #235931: pME_Cp_0_5_046_petD_3'UTR_Nt
Purpose: petD 3'UTR Nicotiana tabacum
Depositing lab: Tobias Erb. Depositing organization: Max Planck Institute for Terrestrial Microbiology. Publication: A modular high-throughput approach for advancing synthetic biology in the chloroplast of Chlamydomonas. Inckemann RM, Chotel T, Burgis M, Brinkmann CK, Andreas L, Baumann J, Sharma P, Klose M, Barrett J, Ries F, Paczia N, Glatter T, Mackinder LCM, Willmund F, Erb TJ. Nat Plants. 2025 Nov;11(11):2332-2349. doi: 10.1038/s41477-025-02126-2. Epub 2025 Nov 3. PubMed 41184475.
Backbone
  Vector backbone: pME_Cp_UAV_GFP
  Backbone size w/o insert (bp): 2101
  Vector type: Synthetic Biology
Growth in bacteria
  Bacterial resistance: Chloramphenicol, 25 μg/mL
  Growth temperature: 37°C
  Growth strain: DH5alpha
  Copy number: High Copy
Gene/Insert
  Gene/Insert name: petD 3'UTR
  Species: Nicotiana tabacum
  Insert size (bp): 197
  Cloning method: Restriction Enzyme; 5′ cloning site BsaI (destroyed during cloning); 3′ cloning site BsaI (destroyed during cloning)
  Sequencing primers: 5′ CGTATCACGAGGCAGAATTTC; 3′ CCTGCATAACGCGAAGTAATC
Terms and licenses: Academic/Nonprofit Terms; Industry Terms: Not Available to Industry
Depositor comments: Please visit https://doi.org/10.1101/2024.05.08.593163 for bioRxiv preprint.
How to cite: pME_Cp_0_5_046_petD_3'UTR_Nt was a gift from Tobias Erb (Addgene plasmid # 235931 ; http://n2t.net/addgene:235931 ; RRID:Addgene_235931)
