[The description below was written by a language model from this plasmid's Addgene catalogue record and pLannotate feature annotations shown in this document.]
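Description:
pME_Cp_0_5_046_petD_3'UTR_Nt is a small synthetic-biology part plasmid (about 2.3 kb) that stores a single regulatory element: the 3' untranslated region of the petD gene from Nicotiana tabacum, recorded as a 197 bp insert. It belongs to a modular cloning collection built for engineering the chloroplast of Chlamydomonas. The insert was placed into the pME_Cp_UAV_GFP backbone through BsaI sites that were destroyed during cloning, which is typical of Golden Gate-style assembly with a type IIS enzyme. The backbone name suggests a universal acceptor vector with a GFP dropout cassette that the part replaces, though the record does not say this explicitly, and no GFP feature appears in the annotated sequence.

The plasmid is propagated in E. coli at high copy from a ColE1/pMB1/pUC-type origin and is selected with chloramphenicol, conferred by the cat gene under its native promoter and followed by the lambda t0 terminator. The cloning region is bracketed by BioBrick prefix and suffix sequences and insulated by bacterial transcription terminators, including a his operon terminator, which limit read-through between the insert and the backbone. The automated annotation does not label the petD 3'UTR itself. By position, it presumably occupies the unannotated stretch between the prefix and the suffix, across the origin of the circular map.

In plastid expression cassettes, 3'UTRs such as this one sit downstream of a coding sequence and mainly stabilise the transcript and define its 3' end. The plasmid carries no promoter, coding sequence or chloroplast selection marker of its own. It is intended as a building block to be combined with other parts into complete transcription units for chloroplast expression.
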