Features (pLannotate 1.2.2; 8 found; start..end, strand, type, name):
    220..239     +  misc_feature   BioBrick suffix: universal suffix for all parts
    240..297     +  terminator     his operon terminator: This putative transcriptin terminator from the E. coli his operon has a 2-bp deletion introduced during synthesis. Its efficiency has not been determined.
    492..1080    -  rep_origin     ori: high-copy-number ColE1/pMB1/pBR322/pUC origin of replication
   1263..1357    -  terminator     lambda t0 terminator: transcription terminator from phage lambda
   1381..2037    -  CDS            cat: CAT_ECOLX - Experimental evidence at protein level: Swiss-Prot protein existence level 1. This enzyme is an effector of chloramphenicol resistance in bacteria. From Escherichia coli. This protein is used as a marker in many commonly used cloning vectors, such as pACYC184.
   2038..2135    -  promoter       cat promoter: promoter of the E. coli cat gene encoding chloramphenicol acetyltransferase
   2221..2264    -  terminator     bacterial terminator: putative bacterial transcription terminator
   2267..2288    +  misc_feature   BioBrick prefix: BioBrick prefix for parts that do not start with "ATG"
>Addgene plasmid #235931 | pME_Cp_0_5_046_petD_3'UTR_Nt | addgene full sequence | sequence record 476142 | Addgene NGS Result
GGTCTCGGCTTAAATTTTTAAAGATTCAATTGTGAAATAACACGACATGTGTATCTAGGGAATAGTTTCT
TCAAAGCGAATTCTCCCTAGATACATCTATTCAATTTAATTCTGAATTTATTTTGAATATATGATATATT
AATATATTAATTGTGCTAAAGAGTTTCAATCTATTTTCACTAAGTAAGTCCAATAGATCGCTTGAGACCA
CTCATCGCGACTAGTAGCGGCCGCTGCAGTCCGGCAAAAAAGGGCAAGGTGTCACCACCCTGCCCTTTTT
CTTTAAAACCGAAAAGATTACTTCGCGTTATGCAGGCTTCCTCGCTCACTGACTCGCTGCGCTCGGTCGT
TCGGCTGCGGCGAGCGGTATCAGCTCACTCAAAGGCGGTAATACGGTTATCCACAGAATCAGGGGATAAC
GCAGGAAAGAACATGTGAGCAAAAGGCCAGCAAAAGGCCAGGAACCGTAAAAAGGCCGCGTTGCTGGCGT
TTTTCCACAGGCTCCGCCCCCCTGACGAGCATCACAAAAATCGACGCTCAAGTCAGAGGTGGCGAAACCC
GACAGGACTATAAAGATACCAGGCGTTTCCCCCTGGAAGCTCCCTCGTGCGCTCTCCTGTTCCGACCCTG
CCGCTTACCGGATACCTGTCCGCCTTTCTCCCTTCGGGAAGCGTGGCGCTTTCTCATAGCTCACGCTGTA
GGTATCTCAGTTCGGTGTAGGTCGTTCGCTCCAAGCTGGGCTGTGTGCACGAACCCCCCGTTCAGCCCGA
CCGCTGCGCCTTATCCGGTAACTATCGTCTTGAGTCCAACCCGGTAAGACACGACTTATCGCCACTGGCA
GCAGCCACTGGTAACAGGATTAGCAGAGCGAGGTATGTAGGCGGTGCTACAGAGTTCTTGAAGTGGTGGC
CTAACTACGGCTACACTAGAAGAACAGTATTTGGTATCTGCGCTCTGCTGAAGCCAGTTACCTTCGGAAA
AAGAGTTGGTAGCTCTTGATCCGGCAAACAAACCACCGCTGGTAGCGGTGGTTTTTTTGTTTGCAAGCAG
CAGATTACGCGCAGAAAAAAAGGATCTCAAGAAGATCCTTTGATCTTTTCTACGGGGTCTGACGCTCAGT
GGAACGAAAACTCACGTTAAGGGATTTTGGTCATGAGATTATCAAAAAGGATCTTCACCTAGATCCTTTT
AAATTAAAAATGAAGTTTTAAATCAATCTAAAGTATATATGAGTAAACTTGGTCTGACAGCTCGAGGCTT
GGATTCTCACCAATAAAAAACGCCCGGCGGCAACCGAGCGTTCTGAACAAATCCAGATGGAGTTCTGAGG
TCATTACTGGATCTATCAACAGGAGTCCAAGCGAGCTCGATATCAAATTACGCCCCGCCCTGCCACTCGT
CGCAGTACTGTTGTAATTCATTAAGCATTCTGCCGACATGGAAGCCATCACAAACGGCATGATGAACCTG
AATCGCCAGCGGCATCAGCACCTTGTCGCCTTGCGTATAATATTTGCCCATGGTGAAAACGGGGGCGAAG
AAGTTGTCCATATTGGCCACGTTTAAATCAAAACTGGTGAAACTCACCCAGGGATTGGCTGATACGAAAA
ACATATTCTCAATAAACCCTTTAGGGAAATAGGCCAGGTTTTCACCGTAACACGCCACATCTTGCGAATA
TATGTGTAGAAACTGCCGGAAATCGTCGTGGTATTCACTCCAGAGTGATGAAAACGTTTCAGTTTGCTCA
TGGAAAACGGTGTAACAAGGGTGAACACTATCCCATATCACCAGCTCACCGTCTTTCATTGCCATACGAA
ATTCCGGATGAGCATTCATCAGGCGGGCAAGAATGTGAATAAAGGCCGGATAAAACTTGTGCTTATTTTT
CTTTACGGTCTTTAAAAAGGCCGTAATATCCAGCTGAACGGTCTGGTTATAGGTACATTGAGCAACTGAC
TGAAATGCCTCAAAATGTTCTTTACGATGCCATTGGGATATATCAACGGTGGTATATCCAGTGATTTTTT
TCTCCATTTTAGCTTCCTTAGCTCCTGAAAATCTCGATAACTCAAAAAATACGCCCGGTAGTGATCTTAT
TTCATTATGGTGAAAGTTGGAACCTCTTACGTGCCCGATCAACTCGAGTGCCACCTGACGTCTAAGAAAC
CATTATTATCATGACATTAACCTATAAAAATAGGCGTATCACGAGGCAGAATTTCAGATAAAAAAAATCC
TTAGCTTTCGCTAAGGATGATTTCTGGAATTCGCGGCCGCTTCTAGAGCGATGAGT
